Addgene plasmid #110834: EFS-GFP
Purpose: positive control for GFP expression
Depositing lab: Michael Lewis. Depositing organization: Baylor College of Medicine. Publication: STAT3 signaling is activated preferentially in tumor-initiating cells in claudin-low models of human breast cancer. Wei W, Tweardy DJ, Zhang M, Zhang X, Landua J, Petrovic I, Bu W, Roarty K, Hilsenbeck SG, Rosen JM, Lewis MT. Stem Cells. 2014 Oct;32(10):2571-82. doi: 10.1002/stem.1752. PubMed 24891218.
Backbone
  Vector backbone: pRRL.sin-18.ppt.TCF/LEF:GFP.pre
  Modifications to backbone: The 4 repeats of M67 at STAT3-GFP plasmid was deleted and only TATA box is present at the promoter region of GFP.
  Vector type: Mammalian Expression, Lentiviral
Growth in bacteria
  Bacterial resistance: Ampicillin, 100 μg/mL
  Growth temperature: 37°C
  Growth strain: NEB Stable
  Copy number: High Copy
Gene/Insert
  Gene/Insert name: elongation factor 1alpha binding sequence (EFS) at GFP promoter region
Terms and licenses: Academic/Nonprofit Terms; Industry Terms: Not Available to Industry
How to cite: EFS-GFP was a gift from Michael Lewis (Addgene plasmid # 110834 ; http://n2t.net/addgene:110834 ; RRID:Addgene_110834)
