[The description below was written by a language model from this plasmid's Addgene catalogue record and pLannotate feature annotations shown in this document.]
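Description:
EFS-GFP is a self-inactivating, third-generation-style HIV-1 lentiviral transfer plasmid of about 7.5 kb, built on the pRRL.sin-18.ppt backbone and intended for GFP expression in mammalian cells. It is propagated in E. coli through a high-copy ColE1/pUC-type origin with ampicillin selection (AmpR), and the bacterial portion also carries an f1 origin plus leftover pBluescript-type lac, T3 and T7 elements. An SV40 poly(A) signal and SV40 origin lie downstream of the 3' LTR.

The viral genome is transcribed from an RSV promoter fused to a truncated 5' LTR, which makes production of the genomic RNA independent of Tat. This is followed by the Ψ packaging signal with a partial gag sequence, the Rev response element for Rev-dependent nuclear export, and two annotated copies of the cPPT/CTS, which aids nuclear import of the reverse-transcribed genome. The internal cassette consists of a single loxP site, the short EF-1α core promoter (EFS), EGFP and a WPRE to boost transcript stability and expression. It ends at a ΔU3 3' LTR that silences LTR promoter activity after integration.

The record lists the plasmid as a positive control for GFP expression, with constitutive EFS in the GFP promoter region. It appears to belong to a reporter series that includes a STAT3-GFP plasmid with four M67 repeats. The backbone-modification note states that the M67 repeats were deleted, leaving only a TATA box. That wording fits a minimal-promoter negative control better than this construct, since the sequenced plasmid clearly carries the EF-1α core promoter upstream of EGFP.
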