Features (pLannotate 1.2.2; 28 found; start..end, strand, type, name):
     19..43      -  misc_feature   MCS (fragment): pBluescript multiple cloning site
     78..111     +  protein_bind   loxP: Cre-mediated recombination occurs in the 8-bp core sequence (GCATACAT). Cre recombinase
    166..377     +  promoter       EF-1α core promoter: core promoter for human elongation factor EF-1α
    457..1176    +  CDS            EGFP: the original enhanced GFP (Yang et al., 1996) mammalian codon-optimized
   1201..1789    +  misc_feature   WPRE: woodchuck hepatitis virus posttranscriptional regulatory element
   1806..1874    +  CDS            nef (fragment): NEF_HV1Z2 - Experimental evidence at protein level: Swiss-Prot protein existence level 1. Extracellular Nef protein targets CD4(+) T-lymphocytes for apoptosis by interacting with CXCR4 surface receptors. From Human immunodeficiency virus type 1 group M subtype D (isolate Z2/CDC-Z34) (HIV-1).
   1876..2109    +  LTR            3' LTR (ΔU3): self-inactivating 3' long terminal repeat (LTR) from HIV-1
   2181..2302    +  polyA_signal   SV40 poly(A) signal: SV40 polyadenylation signal
   2342..2477    +  rep_origin     SV40 ori: SV40 origin of replication
   2498..2516    -  promoter       T7 promoter: promoter for bacteriophage T7 RNA polymerase
   2524..2679    +  CDS            lacZα (fragment): LacZα fragment of β-galactosidase; lacZ fragment
   2684..3112    +  rep_origin     f1 ori (sequence partly withheld): f1 bacteriophage origin of replication; arrow indicates direction of (+) strand synthesis
   3165..3269    +  promoter       AmpR promoter: bla
   3270..4130    +  CDS            AmpR: β-lactamase; bla; confers resistance to ampicillin, carbenicillin, and related antibiotics
   4301..4889    +  rep_origin     ori: high-copy-number ColE1/pMB1/pBR322/pUC origin of replication
   5072..5164    +  CDS            lacI (fragment): lac repressor; lacI; The lac repressor binds to the lac operator to inhibit transcription in E. coli. This inhibition can be relieved by adding lactose or isopropyl-β-D-thiogalactopyranoside (IPTG).
   5177..5198    +  protein_bind   CAP binding site: CAP binding activates transcription in the presence of cAMP. E. coli catabolite activator protein
   5213..5243    +  promoter       lac promoter: promoter for the E. coli lac operon
   5251..5267    +  protein_bind   lac operator: The lac repressor binds to the lac operator to inhibit transcription in E. coli. This inhibition can be relieved by adding lactose or isopropyl-β-D-thiogalactopyranoside (IPTG). lac repressor encoded by lacI
   5312..5330    +  promoter       T3 promoter: promoter for bacteriophage T3 RNA polymerase
   5358..5584    +  promoter       RSV promoter: Rous sarcoma virus enhancer/promoter
   5585..5765    +  LTR            5' LTR (truncated): truncated 5' long terminal repeat (LTR) from HIV-1
   5812..5937    +  misc_feature   HIV-1 Ψ: packaging signal of human immunodeficiency virus type 1
   5921..6284    +  CDS            HIV-1 gag (fragment): gag protein from human immunodeficiency virus 1; gag
   6430..6663    +  misc_feature   RRE: The Rev response element (RRE) of HIV-1 allows for Rev-dependent mRNA export from the nucleus to the cytoplasm.
   7040..7140    +  CDS            Rev (fragment): human immunodeficiency virus 1 (HIV-1) Rev protein; rev; enhances nuclear export of unspliced and incompletely spliced viral mRNAs
   7159..7276    +  misc_feature   cPPT/CTS: central polypurine tract and central termination sequence of HIV-1
   7363..7480    +  misc_feature   cPPT/CTS: central polypurine tract and central termination sequence of HIV-1
>Addgene plasmid #110834 | EFS-GFP | addgene full sequence | sequence record 211329 | Addgene NGS Result
GTACCGGGCCCGCTCTAGTCGAGGTCGACGGTATCGATAAGCTCGCTTCACGAGATTCCAGCAGGTCGAG
GGACCTAATAACTTCGTATAGCATACATTATACGAAGTTATATTAAGGGTTCCAAGCTTAAGCGGCCGCA
TCGATTGGCTCCGGTGCCCGTCAGTGGGCAGAGCGCACATCGCCCACAGTCCCCGAGAAGTTGGGGGGAG
GGGTCGGCAATTGAACCGGTGCCTAGAGAAGGTGGCGCGGGGTAAACTGGGAAAGTGATGTCGTGTACTG
GCTCCGCCTTTTTCCCGAGGGTGGGGGAGAACCGTATATAAGTGCAGTAGTCGCCGTGAACGTTCTTTTT
CGCAACGGGTTTGCCGCCAGAACACAGGTGTCGTGACGCGGGATCCGGTACTCGAGATCTGCGATCTAAG
TAAGCTTGGCATTCCGGTACTGTTGGTAAAGCCACCATGGTGAGCAAGGGCGAGGAGCTGTTCACCGGGG
TGGTGCCCATCCTGGTCGAGCTGGACGGCGACGTAAACGGCCACAAGTTCAGCGTGTCCGGCGAGGGCGA
GGGCGATGCCACCTACGGCAAGCTGACCCTGAAGTTCATCTGCACCACCGGCAAGCTGCCCGTGCCCTGG
CCCACCCTCGTGACCACCCTGACCTACGGCGTGCAGTGCTTCAGCCGCTACCCCGACCACATGAAGCAGC
ACGACTTCTTCAAGTCCGCCATGCCCGAAGGCTACGTCCAGGAGCGCACCATCTTCTTCAAGGACGACGG
CAACTACAAGACCCGCGCCGAGGTGAAGTTCGAGGGCGACACCCTGGTGAACCGCATCGAGCTGAAGGGC
ATCGACTTCAAGGAGGACGGCAACATCCTGGGGCACAAGCTGGAGTACAACTACAACAGCCACAACGTCT
ATATCATGGCCGACAAGCAGAAGAACGGCATCAAGGTGAACTTCAAGATCCGCCACAACATCGAGGACGG
CAGCGTGCAGCTCGCCGACCACTACCAGCAGAACACCCCCATCGGCGACGGCCCCGTGCTGCTGCCCGAC
AACCACTACCTGAGCACCCAGTCCGCCCTGAGCAAAGACCCCAACGAGAAGCGCGATCACATGGTCCTGC
TGGAGTTCGTGACCGCCGCCGGGATCACTCTCGGCATGGACGAGCTGTACAAGTAAAGCGGCCGCGACTC
TAGAGTCGACAATCAACCTCTGGATTACAAAATTTGTGAAAGATTGACTGGTATTCTTAACTATGTTGCT
CCTTTTACGCTATGTGGATACGCTGCTTTAATGCCTTTGTATCATGCTATTGCTTCCCGTATGGCTTTCA
TTTTCTCCTCCTTGTATAAATCCTGGTTGCTGTCTCTTTATGAGGAGTTGTGGCCCGTTGTCAGGCAACG
TGGCGTGGTGTGCACTGTGTTTGCTGACGCAACCCCCACTGGTTGGGGCATTGCCACCACCTGTCAGCTC
CTTTCCGGGACTTTCGCTTTCCCCCTCCCTATTGCCACGGCGGAACTCATCGCCGCCTGCCTTGCCCGCT
GCTGGACAGGGGCTCGGCTGTTGGGCACTGACAATTCCGTGGTGTTGTCGGGGAAGCTGACGTCCTTTCC
ATGGCTGCTCGCCTGTGTTGCCACCTGGATTCTGCGCGGGACGTCCTTCTGCTACGTCCCTTCGGCCCTC
AATCCAGCGGACCTTCCTTCCCGCGGCCTGCTGCCGGCTCTGCGGCCTCTTCCGCGTCTTCGCCTTCGCC
CTCAGACGAGTCGGATCTCCCTTTGGGCCGCCTCCCCGCCTGGAATTCGAGCTCGGTACCTTTAAGACCA
ATGACTTACAAGGCAGCTGTAGATCTTAGCCACTTTTTAAAAGAAAAGGGGGGACTGGAAGGGCTAATTC
ACTCCCAACGAAGACAAGATCTGCTTTTTGCTTGTACTGGGTCTCTCTGGTTAGACCAGATCTGAGCCTG
GGAGCTCTCTGGCTAACTAGGGAACCCACTGCTTAAGCCTCAATAAAGCTTGCCTTGAGTGCTTCAAGTA
GTGTGTGCCCGTCTGTTGTGTGACTCTGGTAACTAGAGATCCCTCAGACCCTTTTAGTCAGTGTGGAAAA
TCTCTAGCAGTAGTAGTTCATGTCATCTTATTATTCAGTATTTATAACTTGCAAAGAAATGAATATCAGA
GAGTGAGAGGAACTTGTTTATTGCAGCTTATAATGGTTACAAATAAAGCAATAGCATCACAAATTTCACA
AATAAAGCATTTTTTTCACTGCATTCTAGTTGTGGTTTGTCCAAACTCATCAATGTATCTTATCATGTCT
GGCTCTAGCTATCCCGCCCCTAACTCCGCCCATCCCGCCCCTAACTCCGCCCAGTTCCGCCCATTCTCCG
CCCCATGGCTGACTAATTTTTTTTATTTATGCAGAGGCCGAGGCCGCCTCGGCCTCTGAGCTATTCCAGA
AGTAGTGAGGAGGCTTTTTTGGAGGCCTAGGGACGTACCCAATTCGCCCTATAGTGAGTCGTATTACGCG
CGCTCACTGGCCGTCGTTTTACAACGTCGTGACTGGGAAAACCCTGGCGTTACCCAACTTAATCGCCTTG
CAGCACATCCCCCTTTCGCCAGCTGGCGTAATAGCGAAGAGGCCCGCACCGATCGCCCTTCCCAACAGTT
GCGCAGCCTGAATGGCGAATGGG
[124 nt withheld, positions 2684-2807]
C
[91 nt withheld, positions 2809-2899]
A
[49 nt withheld, positions 2901-2949]
CCTTTGACGTTGGAGTCCACGTTCTTT
[37 nt withheld, positions 2977-3013]
ACCCTATCTCGGTCTATTCTTTTGATTTATAAGGGATTTTGCCGATTTCGGCCTATTGGTTAAAAAATGA
GCTGATTTAACAAAAATTTAACGCGAATTTTAACAAAATATTAACGCTTACAATTTAGGTGGCACTTTTC
GGGGAAATGTGCGCGGAACCCCTATTTGTTTATTTTTCTAAATACATTCAAATATGTATCCGCTCATGAG
ACAATAACCCTGATAAATGCTTCAATAATATTGAAAAAGGAAGAGTATGAGTATTCAACATTTCCGTGTC
GCCCTTATTCCCTTTTTTGCGGCATTTTGCCTTCCTGTTTTTGCTCACCCAGAAACGCTGGTGAAAGTAA
AAGATGCTGAAGATCAGTTGGGTGCACGAGTGGGTTACATCGAACTGGATCTCAACAGCGGTAAGATCCT
TGAGAGTTTTCGCCCCGAAGAACGTTTTCCAATGATGAGCACTTTTAAAGTTCTGCTATGTGGCGCGGTA
TTATCCCGTATTGACGCCGGGCAAGAGCAACTCGGTCGCCGCATACACTATTCTCAGAATGACTTGGTTG
AGTACTCACCAGTCACAGAAAAGCATCTTACGGATGGCATGACAGTAAGAGAATTATGCAGTGCTGCCAT
AACCATGAGTGATAACACTGCGGCCAACTTACTTCTGACAACGATCGGAGGACCGAAGGAGCTAACCGCT
TTTTTGCACAACATGGGGGATCATGTAACTCGCCTTGATCGTTGGGAACCGGAGCTGAATGAAGCCATAC
CAAACGACGAGCGTGACACCACGATGCCTGTAGCAATGGCAACAACGTTGCGCAAACTATTAACTGGCGA
ACTACTTACTCTAGCTTCCCGGCAACAATTAATAGACTGGATGGAGGCGGATAAAGTTGCAGGACCACTT
CTGCGCTCGGCCCTTCCGGCTGGCTGGTTTATTGCTGATAAATCTGGAGCCGGTGAGCGTGGGTCTCGCG
GTATCATTGCAGCACTGGGGCCAGATGGTAAGCCCTCCCGTATCGTAGTTATCTACACGACGGGGAGTCA
GGCAACTATGGATGAACGAAATAGACAGATCGCTGAGATAGGTGCCTCACTGATTAAGCATTGGTAACTG
TCAGACCAAGTTTACTCATATATACTTTAGATTGATTTAAAACTTCATTTTTAATTTAAAAGGATCTAGG
TGAAGATCCTTTTTGATAATCTCATGACCAAAATCCCTTAACGTGAGTTTTCGTTCCACTGAGCGTCAGA
CCCCGTAGAAAAGATCAAAGGATCTTCTTGAGATCCTTTTTTTCTGCGCGTAATCTGCTGCTTGCAAACA
AAAAAACCACCGCTACCAGCGGTGGTTTGTTTGCCGGATCAAGAGCTACCAACTCTTTTTCCGAAGGTAA
CTGGCTTCAGCAGAGCGCAGATACCAAATACTGTTCTTCTAGTGTAGCCGTAGTTAGGCCACCACTTCAA
GAACTCTGTAGCACCGCCTACATACCTCGCTCTGCTAATCCTGTTACCAGTGGCTGCTGCCAGTGGCGAT
AAGTCGTGTCTTACCGGGTTGGACTCAAGACGATAGTTACCGGATAAGGCGCAGCGGTCGGGCTGAACGG
GGGGTTCGTGCACACAGCCCAGCTTGGAGCGAACGACCTACACCGAACTGAGATACCTACAGCGTGAGCT
ATGAGAAAGCGCCACGCTTCCCGAAGGGAGAAAGGCGGACAGGTATCCGGTAAGCGGCAGGGTCGGAACA
GGAGAGCGCACGAGGGAGCTTCCAGGGGGAAACGCCTGGTATCTTTATAGTCCTGTCGGGTTTCGCCACC
TCTGACTTGAGCGTCGATTTTTGTGATGCTCGTCAGGGGGGCGGAGCCTATGGAAAAACGCCAGCAACGC
GGCCTTTTTACGGTTCCTGGCCTTTTGCTGGCCTTTTGCTCACATGTTCTTTCCTGCGTTATCCCCTGAT
TCTGTGGATAACCGTATTACCGCCTTTGAGTGAGCTGATACCGCTCGCCGCAGCCGAACGACCGAGCGCA
GCGAGTCAGTGAGCGAGGAAGCGGAAGAGCGCCCAATACGCAAACCGCCTCTCCCCGCGCGTTGGCCGAT
TCATTAATGCAGCTGGCACGACAGGTTTCCCGACTGGAAAGCGGGCAGTGAGCGCAACGCAATTAATGTG
AGTTAGCTCACTCATTAGGCACCCCAGGCTTTACACTTTATGCTTCCGGCTCGTATGTTGTGTGGAATTG
TGAGCGGATAACAATTTCACACAGGAAACAGCTATGACCATGATTACGCCAAGCGCGCAATTAACCCTCA
CTAAAGGGAACAAAAGCTGGAGCTGCAAGCTTAATGTAGTCTTATGCAATACTCTTGTAGTCTTGCAACA
TGGTAACGATGAGTTAGCAACATGCCTTACAAGGAGAGAAAAAGCACCGTGCATGCCGATTGGTGGAAGT
AAGGTGGTACGATCGTGCCTTATTAGGAAGGCAACAGACGGGTCTGACATGGATTGGACGAACCACTGAA
TTGCCGCATTGCAGAGATATTGTATTTAAGTGCCTAGCTCGATACATAAACGGGTCTCTCTGGTTAGACC
AGATCTGAGCCTGGGAGCTCTCTGGCTAACTAGGGAACCCACTGCTTAAGCCTCAATAAAGCTTGCCTTG
AGTGCTTCAAGTAGTGTGTGCCCGTCTGTTGTGTGACTCTGGTAACTAGAGATCCCTCAGACCCTTTTAG
TCAGTGTGGAAAATCTCTAGCAGTGGCGCCCGAACAGGGACTTGAAAGCGAAAGGGAAACCAGAGGAGCT
CTCTCGACGCAGGACTCGGCTTGCTGAAGCGCGCACGGCAAGAGGCGAGGGGCGGCGACTGGTGAGTACG
CCAAAAATTTTGACTAGCGGAGGCTAGAAGGAGAGAGATGGGTGCGAGAGCGTCAGTATTAAGCGGGGGA
GAATTAGATCGCGATGGGAAAAAATTCGGTTAAGGCCAGGGGGAAAGAAAAAATATAAATTAAAACATAT
AGTATGGGCAAGCAGGGAGCTAGAACGATTCGCAGTTAATCCTGGCCTGTTAGAAACATCAGAAGGCTGT
AGACAAATACTGGGACAGCTACAACCATCCCTTCAGACAGGATCAGAAGAACTTAGATCATTATATAATA
CAGTAGCAACCCTCTATTGTGTGCATCAAAGGATAGAGATAAAAGACACCAAGGAAGCTTTAGACAAGAT
AGAGGAAGAGCAAAACAAAAGTAAGACCACCGCACAGCAAGCGGCCGCTGATCTTCAGACCTGGAGGAGG
AGATATGAGGGACAATTGGAGAAGTGAATTATATAAATATAAAGTAGTAAAAATTGAACCATTAGGAGTA
GCACCCACCAAGGCAAAGAGAAGAGTGGTGCAGAGAGAAAAAAGAGCAGTGGGAATAGGAGCTTTGTTCC
TTGGGTTCTTGGGAGCAGCAGGAAGCACTATGGGCGCAGCGTCAATGACGCTGACGGTACAGGCCAGACA
ATTATTGTCTGGTATAGTGCAGCAGCAGAACAATTTGCTGAGGGCTATTGAGGCGCAACAGCATCTGTTG
CAACTCACAGTCTGGGGCATCAAGCAGCTCCAGGCAAGAATCCTGGCTGTGGAAAGATACCTAAAGGATC
AACAGCTCCTGGGGATTTGGGGTTGCTCTGGAAAACTCATTTGCACCACTGCTGTGCCTTGGAATGCTAG
TTGGAGTAATAAATCTCTGGAACAGATTTGGAATCACACGACCTGGATGGAGTGGGACAGAGAAATTAAC
AATTACACAAGCTTAATACACTCCTTAATTGAAGAATCGCAAAACCAGCAAGAAAAGAATGAACAAGAAT
TATTGGAATTAGATAAATGGGCAAGTTTGTGGAATTGGTTTAACATAACAAATTGGCTGTGGTATATAAA
ATTATTCATAATGATAGTAGGAGGCTTGGTAGGTTTAAGAATAGTTTTTGCTGTACTTTCTATAGTGAAT
AGAGTTAGGCAGGGATATTCACCATTATCGTTTCAGACCCACCTCCCAACCCCGAGGGGACCCGACAGGC
CCGAAGGAATAGAAGAAGAAGGTGGAGAGAGAGACAGAGACAGATCCATTCGATTAGTGAACGGATCTCG
ACGGTATCGGTTAACTTTTAAAAGAAAAGGGGGGATTGGGGGGTACAGTGCAGGGGAAAGAATAGTAGAC
ATAATAGCAACAGACATACAAACTAAAGAATTACAAAAACAAATTACAAAAATTCAAAATTTTATCGATC
ACGAGACTAGCCTCCTAGCCCGGGCTCGAGCAGCTGAAGCTTGCATGCCCTGCAGACAAATGGCAGTATT
CATCCACAATTTTAAAAGAAAAGGGGGGATTGGGGGGTACAGTGCAGGGGAAAGAATAGTAGACATAATA
GCAACAGACATACAAACTAAAGAATTACAAAAACAAATTACAAAAATTCAAAATTTTCGGGTTTATTACA
GGGACAGCAGAGATCCAGTTTGGTTA
